Addgene plasmid #155124: pTol2CG2-QUASM1:mScarletNLS-SV40pA
Purpose: Tol2 vector containing QUASM1 reporter element upstream of mScarlet-NLS. Includes cmlc2:mRFP-SV40pA transgenesis marker
Depositing lab: Bret Pearson. Depositing organization: Hospital for Sick Children. Publication: An optimized QF-binary expression system for use in zebrafish. Burgess J, Burrows JT, Sadhak R, Chiang S, Weiss A, D'Amata C, Molinaro AM, Zhu S, Long M, Hu C, Krause HM, Pearson BJ. Dev Biol. 2020 Jul 19. pii: S0012-1606(20)30202-5. doi: 10.1016/j.ydbio.2020.07.007. PubMed 32697972.
Backbone
  Vector backbone: pDestTol2CG2 (Tol2 kit 1.0 #395)
  Backbone manufacturer: Esther Fujimoto, Chien lab
  Backbone size w/o insert (bp): 6251
  Total vector size (bp): 7848
  Modifications to backbone: cmlc2:GFP replaced with cmlc2:membrane-mRFP in reverse orientation
  Vector type: Zebrafish expression
  Selectable markers: cmlc2:mRFP
Growth in bacteria
  Bacterial resistance: Ampicillin, 100 μg/mL
  Growth temperature: 37°C
  Growth strain: DH5alpha
  Copy number: High Copy
Gene/Insert
  Gene/Insert name: QUASM1:mScarletNLS
  Species: Synthetic
  Insert size (bp): 1597
  Promoter: QUASM1-E1b
  Cloning method: Gateway Cloning
  Sequencing primers: 5′ gctgcaaatagcaggaaacg; 3′ GAGGATCATAATCAGCCATA
Terms and licenses: Academic/Nonprofit Terms; Industry Terms: Not Available to Industry
How to cite: pTol2CG2-QUASM1:mScarletNLS-SV40pA was a gift from Bret Pearson (Addgene plasmid # 155124 ; http://n2t.net/addgene:155124 ; RRID:Addgene_155124)
