[The description below was written by a language model from this plasmid's Addgene catalogue record and pLannotate feature annotations shown in this document.]
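Description:
pTol2CG2-QUASM1:mScarletNLS-SV40pA is a Tol2 transposon-based zebrafish expression plasmid of about 7.8 kb, assembled by Gateway recombination into the pDestTol2CG2 destination vector from the Tol2 kit. It is maintained in E. coli as a high-copy plasmid through a ColE1/pUC-type origin and selected with ampicillin via the β-lactamase gene. A fragment of an M13/f1 phage origin and remnants of the pBluescript lac region and polylinker are also annotated. The attB1 to attB4 sites in the feature table are the scars of the multisite Gateway assembly. The Tol2 arms themselves are not explicitly annotated, although a fragment matching medaka tyrosinase is detected next to the bacterial backbone, which likely reflects the medaka genomic origin of the Tol2 element.

The payload is a synthetic 1.6 kb reporter cassette in which the QUASM1 element, a variant QUAS binding-site array for the QF transcriptional activator, is joined to an E1b minimal promoter (picked up by the annotation as a minimal TATA-box promoter fragment). This drives the red fluorescent protein mScarlet fused to a nuclear localisation signal, and the transcript is terminated by an SV40 polyadenylation signal. Expression should therefore stay low unless a QF-family driver is present, in which case responding cells show red nuclei.

The backbone's usual cmlc2:GFP heart marker has been replaced with a cmlc2-driven membrane-targeted mRFP cassette with its own SV40 poly(A), placed in the reverse orientation. It serves as a visual transgenesis marker for identifying carrier fish by cardiac fluorescence. The construct comes from work optimising the QF binary expression system for zebrafish, where it acts as the reporter (effector) line component. It is typically integrated into the genome with Tol2 transposase.
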