Features (pLannotate 1.2.2; 29 found; start..end, strand, type, name):
     36..56      -  protein_bind   attB2: mutant version of attB; core recombination site for the Gateway® BP reaction BP Clonase™
     59..166     -  misc_feature   MCS: pBluescript multiple cloning site
    180..200     -  protein_bind   attB3: mutant version of attB; core recombination site for the Gateway® BP reaction BP Clonase™
    204..224     +  CDS            lacZα (fragment): LacZα fragment of β-galactosidase; lacZ fragment
    240..374     -  polyA_signal   SV40 poly(A) signal: SV40 polyadenylation signal
    397..480     -  CDS            large T antigen (fragment): large T antigen from SV40 (simian virus 40)
   1427..1443    -  misc_feature   MCS (fragment): pBluescript multiple cloning site
   1595..2272    +  CDS            mRFP1: monomeric derivative of DsRed (Campbell et al., 2002) mammalian codon-optimized
   2279..2411    -  polyA_signal   SV40 poly(A) signal: SV40 polyadenylation signal
   2968..3008    -  misc_feature   MCS (fragment): pBluescript multiple cloning site
   3021..3039    -  promoter       T3 promoter: promoter for bacteriophage T3 RNA polymerase
   3084..3100    -  protein_bind   lac operator: The lac repressor binds to the lac operator to inhibit transcription in E. coli. This inhibition can be relieved by adding lactose or isopropyl-β-D-thiogalactopyranoside (IPTG). lac repressor encoded by lacI
   3108..3138    -  promoter       lac promoter: promoter for the E. coli lac operon
   3153..3174    -  protein_bind   CAP binding site: CAP binding activates transcription in the presence of cAMP. E. coli catabolite activator protein
   3187..3279    -  CDS            lacI (fragment): lac repressor; lacI; The lac repressor binds to the lac operator to inhibit transcription in E. coli. This inhibition can be relieved by adding lactose or isopropyl-β-D-thiogalactopyranoside (IPTG).
   3462..4050    -  rep_origin     ori: high-copy-number ColE1/pMB1/pBR322/pUC origin of replication
   4221..5081    -  CDS            AmpR: β-lactamase; bla; confers resistance to ampicillin, carbenicillin, and related antibiotics
   5082..5186    -  promoter       AmpR promoter: bla
   5212..5537    -  rep_origin     M13 ori (fragment) (sequence partly withheld): M13 bacteriophage origin of replication; arrow indicates direction of (+) strand synthesis
   5540..5824    +  CDS            tyr (fragment): TYRO_ORYLA - Also known as tyro. Experimental evidence at transcript level: Swiss-Prot protein existence level 2. This is a copper-containing oxidase that functions in the formation of pigments such as melanins and other polyphenolic compounds. From Oryzias latipes (Japanese rice fish) (Japanese killifish).
   6406..6426    +  protein_bind   attB4: mutant version of attB; core recombination site for the Gateway® BP reaction BP Clonase™
   6436..6543    -  misc_feature   MCS: pBluescript multiple cloning site
   6551..6571    +  protein_bind   attB1: mutant version of attB; core recombination site for the Gateway® BP reaction BP Clonase™
   6582..6605    +  misc_feature   MCS (fragment): pBluescript multiple cloning site
   6720..6737    +  promoter       minP (fragment): minimal TATA-box promoter with low basal activity
   6838..7533    +  CDS            mScarlet: mScarlet is a basic (constitutively fluorescent) red fluorescent protein published in 2016, derived from synthetic construct. It has moderate acid sensitivity.
   7670..7687    -  promoter       T7 promoter (fragment): promoter for bacteriophage T7 RNA polymerase
   7692..7824    -  polyA_signal   SV40 poly(A) signal: SV40 polyadenylation signal
   7825..23      +  misc_feature   MCS (fragment) (across the origin): pBluescript multiple cloning site
>Addgene plasmid #155124 | pTol2CG2-QUASM1:mScarletNLS-SV40pA | addgene full sequence | sequence record 310842 | Addgene NGS Result
ACCTCGAGGGGGGGCCCGGTACCCAGCTTTTGACCCAGCTTTCTTGTACAAAGTGGGAGGTACCGGGCCC
CCCCTCGAGGTCGACGGTATCGATAAGCTTGATATCGAATTCCTGCAGCCCGGGGGATCCACTAGTTCTA
GAGCGGCCGCCACCGCGGTGGAGCTCACCGGTAGATCTGCAACTTTATTATACATAGTTGATAATTCACT
GGCCGTCGTTTTACGGTACCATCGATGATGATCCAGACATGATAAGATACATTGATGAGTTTGGACAAAC
CACAACTAGAATGCAGTGAAAAAAATGCTTTATTTGTGAAATTTGTGATGCTATTGCTTTATTTGTAACC
ATTATAAGCTGCAATAAACAAGTTAACAACAACAATTGCATTCATTTTATGTTTCAGGTTCAGGGGGAGG
TGTGGGAGGTTTTTTAAAGCAAGTAAAACCTCTACAAATGTGGTATGGCTGATTATGATCCTCTAGATCA
GATCTTGACCAAAGCTTAAATCAGTTGTGTTAAATAAGAGACATTCAAAATAAATGTAAATGAGCTCTCC
AAATCAGCAGACTTAACATTCTTTAAAATGATTGATTCAATAGTGATAAAAATCAGGCATAGCCAGTTGT
AACTTTAGATAAATTACAGAAAATGTCAAATACAGAGAACCGATTCTTTTTTATGATACATCCAAGCACA
CATTTAACACAATCCAGGCAAACCCCGAATTTCACAGTCACAAGCACTGTTTGTACAAGAGCTTTGCCTA
AGGACACACAGTCTCTATAAGTCCAGGTCGTTGGTTTCACTCTTATTTTAAACATGTGACATTTTTCCTG
CCATCCTGTCTTAGGCTGCTGTTTGCTTCATTCCATGTCACATTAATTTCCTCAGTAGCACCTTTTACAC
ACACAGCCAATCTTTTCCAGAAAATTCAATTGCTTTGAAGAGATAATGTGTGAACAAATCCATTTAGAAA
AGGAAAATTAAGAATTTGTAAAATCATCTGTAAATTGTTGGCATTCTTCTGTATATGAACATCACATCAT
TTACAGGTAAAGGTCTGGTCATTAATTATATGACAATTTACTGGTATTATTTTGTGAAAGGGGCTATTTT
CAATGCGTTCATCCATCCTTTTCATCCCTCAAATCTCTCATTCACGTCCCCCTCCCCATCTGCACACTTT
ATCTCATTTTCCACCCTGCTGGAATCTGAGCACTTGTGCAGTTATCAGGGCTCCTGTATTTAGGAGGCTC
TGGGTGTCCATGTAGGGGACGAACAGAAACACTGCAGACCTTTATAGAAGAACAAATGATAAGAGTCCTC
GTACATAAAGACTCCATTAGTAACGTCAGTGACCCAGGAGCCCAGACCAACAGCAAAGCAGACAGTGAAA
TCACTAGTGAATTCGCGGCCGCCTGCAGGTCGACGGTATCGATTCGAATTCAAGGCCTCTCGAGCCTCTA
AGCCACCATGGGCTGCATCAAGAGCAAGCGCAAGGACAACCTGAACGACGACGAGGCCGCCATGGGCTGC
ATCAAGAGCAAGCGCAAGGACAACCTGAACGACGACGAGGCACCGGTCGCCACCATGGCCTCCTCCGAGG
ACGTCATCAAGGAGTTCATGCGCTTCAAGGTGCGCATGGAGGGCTCCGTGAACGGCCACGAGTTCGAGAT
CGAGGGCGAGGGCGAGGGCCGCCCCTACGAGGGCACCCAGACCGCCAAGCTGAAGGTGACCAAGGGCGGC
CCCCTGCCCTTCGCCTGGGACATCCTGTCCCCTCAGTTCCAGTACGGCTCCAAGGCCTACGTGAAGCACC
CCGCCGACATCCCCGACTACTTGAAGCTGTCCTTCCCCGAGGGCTTCAAGTGGGAGCGCGTGATGAACTT
CGAGGACGGCGGCGTGGTGACCGTGACCCAGGACTCCTCCCTGCAGGACGGCGAGTTCATCTACAAGGTG
AAGCTGCGCGGCACCAACTTCCCCTCCGACGGCCCCGTAATGCAGAAGAAGACCATGGGCTGGGAGGCCT
CCACCGAGCGGATGTACCCCGAGGACGGCGCCCTGAAGGGCGAGATCAAGATGAGGCTGAAGCTGAAGGA
CGGCGGCCACTACGACGCCGAGGTCAAGACCACCTACATGGCCAAGAAGCCCGTGCAGCTGCCCGGCGCC
TACAAGACCGACATCAAGCTGGACATCACCTCCCACAACGAGGACTACACCATCGTGGAACAGTACGAGC
GCGCCGAGGGCCGCCACTCCACCGGCGCCTAATACGTAGATCCAGACATGATAAGATACATTGATGAGTT
TGGACAAACCACAACTAGAATGCAGTGAAAAAAATGCTTTATTTGTGAAATTTGTGATGCTATTGCTTTA
TTTGTAACCATTATAAGCTGCAATAAACAAGAGATCTGCGAAGATACGGCCACGGGTGCTCTTGATCCTG
TGGCTGATTTTGGACTGTGCTGCTCGCAGCTGCTGATGAATCACATACTTCCTCCATTTTCTTCCACTGA
TTGACTGTTATAATTTCCCTAATTTCCAGGTCAAGGTGCTGTGCATTGTGGTAATAGATGTGACATGACG
TCACTTCCAAAGGACCAATGAACATGTCTGACCAATTTCATATAATGTGAAAACGATTTTCATAGGCAGA
ATAAATAACATTTAAATTAAACTGGGCATCAGCGCAATTCAATTGGTTTGGTAATAGCAAGGGAAAATAG
AATGAAGTGATCTCCAAAAAATAAGTACTTTTTGACTGTAAATAAAATTGTAAGGAGTAAAAAGTACTTT
TTTTTCTAAAAAAATGTAATTAAGTAAAAGTAAAAGTATTGATTTTTAATTGTACTCAAGTAAAGTAAAA
ATCCCCAAAAATAATACTTAAGTACAGTAATCAAGTAAAATTACTCAAGTACTTTACACCTCTGGTTCTT
GACCCCCTACCTTCAGCAAGCCCAGCAGATCCACTAGTTCTAGAGCGGCCGCCACCGCGGTGGAGCTCCA
GCTTTTGTTCCCTTTAGTGAGGGTTAATTGCGCGCTTGGCGTAATCATGGTCATAGCTGTTTCCTGTGTG
AAATTGTTATCCGCTCACAATTCCACACAACATACGAGCCGGAAGCATAAAGTGTAAAGCCTGGGGTGCC
TAATGAGTGAGCTAACTCACATTAATTGCGTTGCGCTCACTGCCCGCTTTCCAGTCGGGAAACCTGTCGT
GCCAGCTGCATTAATGAATCGGCCAACGCGCGGGGAGAGGCGGTTTGCGTATTGGGCGCTCTTCCGCTTC
CTCGCTCACTGACTCGCTGCGCTCGGTCGTTCGGCTGCGGCGAGCGGTATCAGCTCACTCAAAGGCGGTA
ATACGGTTATCCACAGAATCAGGGGATAACGCAGGAAAGAACATGTGAGCAAAAGGCCAGCAAAAGGCCA
GGAACCGTAAAAAGGCCGCGTTGCTGGCGTTTTTCCATAGGCTCCGCCCCCCTGACGAGCATCACAAAAA
TCGACGCTCAAGTCAGAGGTGGCGAAACCCGACAGGACTATAAAGATACCAGGCGTTTCCCCCTGGAAGC
TCCCTCGTGCGCTCTCCTGTTCCGACCCTGCCGCTTACCGGATACCTGTCCGCCTTTCTCCCTTCGGGAA
GCGTGGCGCTTTCTCATAGCTCACGCTGTAGGTATCTCAGTTCGGTGTAGGTCGTTCGCTCCAAGCTGGG
CTGTGTGCACGAACCCCCCGTTCAGCCCGACCGCTGCGCCTTATCCGGTAACTATCGTCTTGAGTCCAAC
CCGGTAAGACACGACTTATCGCCACTGGCAGCAGCCACTGGTAACAGGATTAGCAGAGCGAGGTATGTAG
GCGGTGCTACAGAGTTCTTGAAGTGGTGGCCTAACTACGGCTACACTAGAAGAACAGTATTTGGTATCTG
CGCTCTGCTGAAGCCAGTTACCTTCGGAAAAAGAGTTGGTAGCTCTTGATCCGGCAAACAAACCACCGCT
GGTAGCGGTGGTTTTTTTGTTTGCAAGCAGCAGATTACGCGCAGAAAAAAAGGATCTCAAGAAGATCCTT
TGATCTTTTCTACGGGGTCTGACGCTCAGTGGAACGAAAACTCACGTTAAGGCATTTTGGTCATGAGATT
ATCAAAAAGGATCTTCACCTAGATCCTTTTAAATTAAAAATGAAGTTTTAAATCAATCTAAAGTATATAT
GAGTAAACTTGGTCTGACAGTTACCAATGCTTAATCAGTGAGGCACCTATCTCAGCGATCTGTCTATTTC
GTTCATCCATAGTTGCCTGACTCCCCGTCGTGTAGATAACTACGATACGGGAGGGCTTACCATCTGGCCC
CAGTGCTGCAATGATACCGCGAGACCCACGCTCACCGGCTCCAGATTTATCAGCAATAAACCAGCCAGCC
GGAAGGGCCGAGCGCAGAAGTGGTCCTGCAACTTTATCCGCCTCCATCCAGTCTATTAATTGTTGCCGGG
AAGCTAGAGTAAGTAGTTCGCCAGTTAATAGTTTGCGCAACGTTGTTGCCATTGCTACAGGCATCGTGGT
GTCACGCTCGTCGTTTGGTATGGCTTCATTCAGCTCCGGTTCCCAACGATCAAGGCGAGTTACATGATCC
CCCATGTTGTGCAAAAAAGCGGTTAGCTCCTTCGGTCCTCCGATCGTTGTCAGAAGTAAGTTGGCCGCAG
TGTTATCACTCATGGTTATGGCAGCACTGCATAATTCTCTTACTGTCATGCCATCCGTAAGATGCTTTTC
TGTGACTGGTGAGTACTCAACCAAGTCATTCTGAGAATAGTGTATGCGGCGACCGAGTTGCTCTTGCCCG
GCGTCAATACGGGATAATACCGCGCCACATAGCAGAACTTTAAAAGTGCTCATCATTGGAAAACGTTCTT
CGGGGCGAAAACTCTCAAGGATCTTACCGCTGTTGAGATCCAGTTCGATGTAACCCACTCGTGCACCCAA
CTGATCTTCAGCATCTTTTACTTTCACCAGCGTTTCTGGGTGAGCAAAAACAGGAAGGCAAAATGCCGCA
AAAAAGGGAATAAGGGCGACACGGAAATGTTGAATACTCATACTCTTCCTTTTTCAATATTATTGAAGCA
TTTATCAGGGTTATTGTCTCATGAGCGGATACATATTTGAATGTATTTAGAAAAATAAACAAATAGGGGT
TCCGCGCACATTTCCCCGAAAAGTGCCACCTAAATTGTAAGCGTTAATATTTTGTTAAAATTCGCGTTAA
ATTTTTGTTAAATCAGCTCATTTTTTAACCAATAGGCCGAAATCGGCAAAATCCCTTATAAATCAAAAGA
ATAGACCGAGATAGGGT
[37 nt withheld, positions 5338-5374]
AAAGAACGTGGACTCCAACGTCAAAGG
[49 nt withheld, positions 5402-5450]
T
[86 nt withheld, positions 5452-5537]
GCTGGCTAAGAACTCATCAGCCTCCCCGGTCCATCTACCCACGTACCAATGCACCAATTGGCCACAATGA
CGGCTACTACATGGTGCCATTCCTTCCTCTTTATAGGAATGGAGACTACCTCCTGTCCAACAATGCTCTT
GGATACGAGTACGCCTACCTGTTGGACCCAGGTCATTGCACAACACCAGAAATGCCCTCTGATCTGCAAA
AGACGTGAATATCTGTTCAGACACCCATATCCACTCTGTTCCACACAGGTCAGAGGTTTGTCCAGGAGTT
CTTGACAGAGGTGTAAAAAGTACTCAAAAATTTTACTCAAGTGAAAGTACAAGTACTTAGGGAAAATTTT
ACTCAATTAAAAGTAAAAGTATCTGGCTAGAATCTTACTTGAGTAAAAGTAAAAAAGTACTCCATTAAAA
TTGTACTTGAGTATTAAGGAAGTAAAAGTAAAAGCAAGAAAGAAAACTAGAGATTCTTGTTTAAGCTTTT
AATCTCAAAAAACATTAAATGAAATGCATACAAGGTTTTATCCTGCTTTAGAACTGTTTGTATTTAATTA
TCAAACTATAAGACAGACAATCTAATGCCAGTACACGCTACTCAAAGTTGTAAAACCTCAGATTTAACTT
CAGTAGAAGCTGATTCTCAAAATTGTTAGTGTCAAGCCTAGCTCTTTTGGGGCTGAAAAGCAATCCTGCA
GTGCTGAAAAGCCTCTCACAGGCAGCCGATGCGGGAAGAGGTGTATTAGTCTTGATAGAGAGGCTGCAAA
TAGCAGGAAACGTGAGCAGAGACTCCCTGGTGTCTGAAACACAGGCCAGATGGGCCCTCGAGCAGGAAAC
AGCTATGACCATGATTACGCCAAGCTATCAACTTTGTATAGAAAAGTTGCAAAAGCTGGGTACCGGGCCC
CCCCTCGAGGTCGACGGTATCGATAAGCTTGATATCGAATTCCTGCAGCCCGGGGGATCCACTAGTTCTA
GAGCGGCCGCCACCGCGGTGGAGCTCCAATTCGCAAGTTTGTACAAAAAAGCAGGCTCGAATTGGAGCTC
CACCGCGGTGGCGGCCGCAAGGATAAACAATTATCCTCACGGGTAATCGCTTATCCTCAAGGATAAACAA
TTATCCTCACGGGTAATCGCTTATCCTCAAGGATAAACAATTATCCTCGCAAGGGTCGACTCTAGAGGGT
ATATAATGGATCCCATCGCGTCTCAGCCTCACTTTGAGCTCCTCCACACGAATTCCCTCGACCTCGAAGA
CGCGTCTGTTTGGGATCCACCGGTCACTAGTGCCGCCACCATGGTGAGCAAGGGCGAGGCCGTGATCAAA
GAATTCATGCGCTTCAAGGTGCACATGGAAGGCAGCATGAACGGACACGAGTTCGAGATCGAAGGCGAAG
GCGAGGGCAGACCTTACGAGGGAACACAGACCGCCAAGCTGAAAGTGACCAAAGGCGGACCTCTGCCTTT
CAGCTGGGACATCCTGTCTCCACAGTTTATGTACGGAAGCCGCGCCTTCACAAAGCACCCTGCTGACATC
CCTGACTACTACAAGCAGAGCTTCCCTGAGGGATTCAAGTGGGAGAGAGTGATGAACTTCGAGGACGGCG
GAGCCGTGACAGTGACACAGGATACCAGCCTGGAAGATGGAACCCTGATCTACAAAGTGAAGCTGCGCGG
AACAAACTTCCCTCCTGACGGACCTGTGATGCAGAAAAAGACCATGGGATGGGAAGCCAGCACCGAGAGA
CTGTACCCTGAAGATGGCGTGCTGAAGGGCGACATCAAGATGGCCCTGAGACTGAAAGACGGCGGAAGAT
ACCTGGCCGACTTCAAGACCACCTACAAGGCCAAGAAACCTGTGCAGATGCCTGGCGCCTACAACGTGGA
CAGAAAGCTGGACATCACCAGCCACAACGAGGACTACACCGTGGTGGAACAGTACGAGAGAAGCGAGGGA
CGCCACAGCACAGGCGGAATGGACGAGCTGTACAAGAGCAGGCACAGAAGGCATCGCCAGCGCTCTAGGA
GCCGCAATCGCAGCCGAAGTCGCAGCAGTGAACGAAAACGCCGTCAACGGAGCCGAAGTCGCAGCAGTGA
ACGAAGACGCTACTTGTACAAGTAATCTAGAACTATAGTGAGTCGTATTACGTAGATCCAGACATGATAA
GATACATTGATGAGTTTGGACAAACCACAACTAGAATGCAGTGAAAAAAATGCTTTATTTGTGAAATTTG
TGATGCTATTGCTTTATTTGTAACCATTATAAGCTGCAATAAACAAGAAGCTTATCGATACCGTCG
